>Addgene plasmid #153708 | pGBW-m4133215 | addgene full sequence | sequence record 300712 | Ginkgo NGS Result
TCCTTAAGATCCCGAATCGTTTAAACTCGACTCTGGCTCTATCGAATCTCCGTCGTTTCGAGCTTACGCG
AACAGCCGTGGCGCTCATTTGCTCGTCGGGCATCGAATCTCGTCAGCTATCGTCAGCTTACCTTTTTGGC
AGCGATCGCGGCTCCCGACATCTTGGACCATTAGCTCCACAGGTATCTTCTTCCCTCTAGTGGTCATAAC
AGCAGCTTCAGCTACCTCTCAATTCAAAAAACCCCTCAAGACCCGTTTAGAGGCCCCAAGGGGTTATGCT
ATCAATCGTTGCGTTACACACACAAAAAACCAACACACATCCATCTTCGATGGATAGCGATTTTATTATC
TAACTGCTGATCGAGTGTAGCCAGATCTAGTAATCAATTACGGGGTCATTAGTTCATAGCCCATATATGG
AGTTCCGCGTTACATAACTTACGGTAAATGGCCCGCCTGGCTGACCGCCCAACGACCCCCGCCCATTGAC
GTCAATAATGACGTATGTTCCCATAGTAACGCCAATAGGGACTTTCCATTGACGTCAATGGGTGGAGTAT
TTACGGTAAACTGCCCACTTGGCAGTACATCAAGTGTATCATATGCCAAGTACGCCCCCTATTGACGTCA
ATGACGGTAAATGGCCCGCCTGGCATTATGCCCAGTACATGACCTTATGGGACTTTCCTACTTGGCAGTA
CATCTACGTATTAGTCATCGCTATTACCATGCTGATGCGGTTTTGGCAGTACATCAATGGGCGTGGATAG
CGGTTTGACTCACGGGGATTTCCAAGTCTCCACCCCATTGACGTCAATGGGAGTTTGTTTTGGCACCAAA
ATCAACGGGACTTTCCAAAATGTCGTAACAACTCCGCCCCATTGACGCAAATGGGCGGTAGGCGTGTACG
GTGGGAGGTCTATATAAGCAGAGCTGGTTTAGTGAACCGTCAGATCAGATCTTTGTCGATCCTACCATCC
ACTCGACACACCCGCCAGCGGCCGCCACCATGTTTCATCTCGTTGACTTTCAGGTTACTATAGCAGAGAT
ATTACTAATTATTATGAGGACTTTTAAAGTTTCCATTTGGAATCTTGATTACATCATAAACCTCATAATT
AAAAATTTATCTAAGTCACTAACTGAGAATAAATATTCTCAATTAGATGAAGAGCAACCAATGGAGATTG
ATGAAAACCTTTACTTTCAGTCGCACCATCACCATCACCATTAAGCTAGCTTGACTGACTGAGATACAGC
GTACCTTCAGCTCACAGACATGATAAGATACATTGATGAGTTTGGACAAACCACAACTAGAATGCAGTGA
AAAAAATGCTTTATTTGTGAAATTTGTGATGCTATTGCTTTATTTGTAACCATTATAAGCTGCAATAAAC
AAGTTAACAACAACAATTGCATTCATTTTATGTTTCAGGTTCAGGGGGAGGTGTGGGAGGTTTTTTAAAG
CAAGTAAAACCTCTACAAATGTGGTATTGGCCCATCTCTATCGGTATCGTAGCATAACCCCTTGGGGCCT
CTAAACGGGTCTTGAGGGGTTTTTTGTGCCCCTCGGGCCGGATTGCTATCTACCGGCATTGGCGCAGAAA
AAAATGCCTGATGCGACGCTGCGCGTCTTATACTCCCACATATGCCAGATTCAGCAACGGATACGGCTTC
CCCAACTTGCCCACTTCCATACGTGTCCTCCTTACCAGAAATTTATCCTTAAGGTCGTCAGCTATCCTGC
AGGCGATCTCTCGATTTCGATCAAGACATTCCTTTAATGGTCTTTTCTGGACACCACTAGGGGTCAGAAG
TAGTTCATCAAACTTTCTTCCCTCCCTAATCTCATTGGTTACCTTGGGCTATCGAAACTTAATTAACCAG
TCAAGTCAGCTACTTGGCGAGATCGACTTGTCTGGGTTTCGACTACGCTCAGAATTGCGTCAGTCAAGTT
CGATCTGGTCCTTGCTATTGCACCCGTTCTCCGATTACGAGTTTCATTTAAATCATGTGAGCAAAAGGCC
AGCAAAAGGCCAGGAACCGTAAAAAGGCCGCGTTGCTGGCGTTTTTCCATAGGCTCCGCCCCCCTGACGA
GCATCACAAAAATCGACGCTCAAGTCAGAGGTGGCGAAACCCGACAGGACTATAAAGATACCAGGCGTTT
CCCCCTGGAAGCTCCCTCGTGCGCTCTCCTGTTCCGACCCTGCCGCTTACCGGATACCTGTCCGCCTTTC
TCCCTTCGGGAAGCGTGGCGCTTTCTCATAGCTCACGCTGTAGGTATCTCAGTTCGGTGTAGGTCGTTCG
CTCCAAGCTGGGCTGTGTGCACGAACCCCCCGTTCAGCCCGACCGCTGCGCCTTATCCGGTAACTATCGT
CTTGAGTCCAACCCGGTAAGACACGACTTATCGCCACTGGCAGCAGCCACTGGTAACAGGATTAGCAGAG
CGAGGTATGTAGGCGGTGCTACAGAGTTCTTGAAGTGGTGGCCTAACTACGGCTACACTAGAAGAACAGT
ATTTGGTATCTGCGCTCTGCTGAAGCCAGTTACCTTCGGAAAAAGAGTTGGTAGCTCTTGATCCGGCAAA
CAAACCACCGCTGGTAGCGGTGGTTTTTTTGTTTGCAAGCAGCAGATTACGCGCAGAAAAAAAGGATCTC
AAGAAGATCCTTTGATCTTTTCTACGGGGTCTGACGCTCAGTGGAACGAAAACTCACGTTAAGGGATTTT
GGTCATGAGATTATCAAAAAGGATCTTCACCTAGATCCTTTTAAATTAAAAATGAAGTTTTAAATCAATC
TAAAGTATATATGAGTAAACTTGGTCTGACAGTTACCAATGCTTAATCAGTGAGGCACCTATCTCAGCGA
TCTGTCTATTTCGTTCATCCATAGTTGCATTTAAATTTCCGAACTCTCCAAGGCCCTCGTCGGAAAATCT
TCAAACCTTTCGTCCGATCCATCTTGCAGGCTACCTCTCGAACGAACTATCGCAAGTCTCTTGGCCGGCC
TTGCGCCTTGGCTATTGCTTGGCAGCGCCTATCGCCAGGTATTACTCCAATCCCGAATATCCGAGATCGG
GATCACCCGAGAGAAGTTCAACCTACATCCTCAATCCCGATCTATCCGAGATCCGAGGAATATCGAAATC
GGGGCGCGCCTGGTGTACCGAGAACGATCCTCTCAGTGCGAGTCTCGACGATCCATATCGTTGCTTGGCA
GTCAGCCAGTCGGAATCCAGCTTGGGACCCAGGAAGTCCAATCGTCAGATATTGTACTCAAGCCTGGTCA
CGGCAGCGTACCGATCTGTTTAAACCTAGATATTGATAGTCTGATCGGTCAACGTATAATCGAGTCCTAG
CTTTTGCAAACATCTATCAAGAGACAGGATCAGCAGGAGGCTTTCGCATGAGTATTCAACATTTCCGTGT
CGCCCTTATTCCCTTTTTTGCGGCATTTTGCCTTCCTGTTTTTGCTCACCCAGAAACGCTGGTGAAAGTA
AAAGATGCTGAAGATCAGTTGGGTGCGCGAGTGGGTTACATCGAACTGGATCTCAACAGCGGTAAGATCC
TTGAGAGTTTTCGCCCCGAAGAACGCTTTCCAATGATGAGCACTTTTAAAGTTCTGCTATGTGGCGCGGT
ATTATCCCGTATTGACGCCGGGCAAGAGCAACTCGGTCGCCGCATACACTATTCTCAGAATGACTTGGTT
GAGTATTCACCAGTCACAGAAAAGCATCTTACGGATGGCATGACAGTAAGAGAATTATGCAGTGCTGCCA
TAACCATGAGTGATAACACTGCGGCCAACTTACTTCTGACAACGATTGGAGGACCGAAGGAGCTAACCGC
TTTTTTGCACAACATGGGGGATCATGTAACTCGCCTTGATCGTTGGGAACCGGAGCTGAATGAAGCCATA
CCAAACGACGAGCGTGACACCACGATGCCTGTAGCAATGGCAACAACCTTGCGTAAACTATTAACTGGCG
AACTACTTACTCTAGCTTCCCGGCAACAGTTGATAGACTGGATGGAGGCGGATAAAGTTGCAGGACCACT
TCTGCGCTCGGCCCTTCCGGCTGGCTGGTTTATTGCTGATAAATCTGGAGCCGGTGAGCGTGGGTCTCGC
GGTATCATTGCAGCACTGGGGCCAGATGGTAAGCCCTCCCGTATCGTAGTTATCTACACGACGGGGAGTC
AGGCAACTATGGATGAACGAAATAGACAGATCGCTGAGATAGGTGCCTCACTGATTAAGCATTGGTAACC
GATTCTAGGTGCATTGGCGCAGAAAAAAATGCCTGATGCGACGCTGCGCGTCTTATACTCCCACATATGC
CAGATTCAGCAACGGATACGGCTTCCCCAACTTGCCCACTTCCATACGTGTCCTCCTTACCAGAAATTTA
Features (pLannotate 1.2.2; 17 found; start..end, strand, type, name):
    159..230     +  misc_feature   5' β-globin insulator: insulator upstream of the human β-globin locus (Farrell et al., 2002)
    235..281     -  terminator     T7 terminator: transcription terminator for bacteriophage T7 RNA polymerase
    299..347     -  polyA_signal   poly(A) signal: synthetic polyadenylation signal
    428..731     +  enhancer       CMV enhancer: human cytomegalovirus immediate early enhancer
    804..821     -  promoter       CMV promoter (fragment): human cytomegalovirus (CMV) immediate early promoter
    884..935     +  promoter       CMVd2 promoter: truncated human cytomegalovirus (CMV) immediate early promoter that yields moderately reduced expression relative to the full-length promoter
   1010..1192    +  CDS            NS6_SARS2: Experimental evidence at protein level: Swiss-Prot protein existence level 1. Disrupts cell nuclear import complex formation by tethering karyopherin alpha 2 and karyopherin beta 1 to the membrane. Retention of import factors at the ER/Golgi membrane leads to a loss of transport into the nucleus. Thereby prevents STAT1 nuclear translocation in response to interferon signaling, thus blocking the expression of interferon stimulated genes (ISGs) that display multiple antiviral activities (PubMed:33097660). Suppresses IFN-beta production possibly by blocking IRF3 nuclear translocation (PubMed:3297
   1214..1231    +  CDS            6xHis: 6xHis affinity tag
   1284..1405    -  polyA_signal   SV40 poly(A) signal: SV40 polyadenylation signal
   1428..1497    -  CDS            large T antigen (fragment): large T antigen from SV40 (simian virus 40)
   1520..1566    +  terminator     T7 terminator: transcription terminator for bacteriophage T7 RNA polymerase
   1596..1732    +  terminator     rrnG terminator: transcription terminator from the E. coli ribosomal RNA rrnG operon (Albrechtsen et al., 1991)
   1777..1848    +  misc_feature   3' β-globin insulator: insulator downstream of the human β-globin locus (Farrell et al., 2002)
   2074..2662    -  rep_origin     ori: high-copy-number ColE1/pMB1/pBR322/pUC origin of replication
   2834..2898    -  CDS            bla(M) (fragment): β-lactamase lacking the signal sequence; bla(M); allows cytosolic expression of β-lactamase
   3408..4268    +  CDS            AmpR: β-lactamase; bla; confers resistance to ampicillin, carbenicillin, and related antibiotics
   4281..7       +  terminator     rrnG terminator (across the origin): transcription terminator from the E. coli ribosomal RNA rrnG operon (Albrechtsen et al., 1991)
