[The description below was written by a language model from this plasmid's Addgene catalogue record and pLannotate feature annotations shown in this document.]
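Description:
pGBW-m4133215 is a mammalian expression plasmid built on the pTwist_CMV_6 backbone for producing the wild-type ORF6 accessory protein of SARS-CoV-2. It is propagated in E. coli as a high-copy plasmid through a ColE1/pUC-type origin of replication and selected with ampicillin via a full-length β-lactamase (AmpR) gene. The sequenced record is about 4.4 kb. No mammalian selection marker is annotated, so the plasmid appears suited to transient transfection rather than stable line selection.

The expression cassette is driven by the human cytomegalovirus immediate-early enhancer and promoter; the annotation software detects the enhancer plus short or truncated promoter matches. Downstream lies the small ORF6 coding sequence, followed in frame by a C-terminal tag supplied by the backbone, which the catalogue describes as a TEV-cleavable 6xHis tag. Only the 6xHis portion appears in the feature table. The tag allows affinity purification or detection, and protease cleavage can remove it. An SV40 polyadenylation signal region follows the coding sequence, although it is annotated on the reverse strand together with a small large T antigen fragment. The whole unit is bracketed by β-globin insulator elements and by bacterial T7 and rrnG terminators, which help isolate the cassette from read-through transcription and neighbouring sequences.

ORF6 is annotated as an interferon antagonist that tethers karyopherin import factors to ER/Golgi membranes, blocking nuclear translocation of STAT1 and possibly IRF3. The construct is therefore useful for expressing tagged ORF6 in mammalian cells to study its localisation, host interaction partners and effects on innate immune signalling.
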