Addgene plasmid #153708: pGBW-m4133215
Purpose: Mammalian expression plasmid for SARS-CoV-2 ORF6 protein
Depositing lab: Ginkgo Bioworks & Benjie Chen. Depositing organization: Ginkgo Bioworks.
Backbone
  Vector backbone: pTwist_CMV_6
  Backbone size w/o insert (bp): 4180
  Vector type: Mammalian Expression
Growth in bacteria
  Bacterial resistance: Ampicillin, 100 μg/mL
  Growth temperature: 37°C
  Growth strain: DH5alpha
  Copy number: High Copy
Gene/Insert
  Gene/Insert name: SARS-CoV-2 ORF6 protein
  Species: Severe acute respiratory syndrome coronavirus 2
  Insert size (bp): 179
  Mutation: wt
  Entrez Gene: ORF6 (a.k.a. GU280_gp06)
  Promoter: CMV
  Tag / fusion protein: Cleavable TEV;6xHis-003 (C terminal on backbone)
  Cloning method: Unknown
Resource information
  A portion of this plasmid was derived from a plasmid made by: GinkgoBioworks
Depositor comments: NCBI reference sequence: 43740572
How to cite: pGBW-m4133215 was a gift from Ginkgo Bioworks & Benjie Chen (Addgene plasmid # 153708 ; http://n2t.net/addgene:153708 ; RRID:Addgene_153708)
